Addgene plasmid #143671: TFORF2917
Purpose: Lentiviral vector for overexpressing transcription factor ORFs with unique 24-bp barcodes. Barcodes facilitate identification of transcription factors in pooled screens.
Depositing lab: Feng Zhang. Depositing organization: Broad Institute. Publication: A transcription factor atlas of directed differentiation. Joung J, Ma S, Tay T, Geiger-Schuller KR, Kirchgatterer PC, Verdine VK, Guo B, Arias-Garcia MA, Allen WE, Singh A, Kuksenko O, Abudayyeh OO, Gootenberg JS, Fu Z, Macrae RK, Buenrostro JD, Regev A, Zhang F. Cell. 2023 Jan 5;186(1):209-229.e26. doi: 10.1016/j.cell.2022.11.026. PubMed 36608654.
Backbone
  Vector backbone: pLX_TRC317
  Backbone manufacturer: Broad Institute Genetic Perturbation Platform
  Backbone size w/o insert (bp): 8264
  Vector type: Mammalian Expression, Lentiviral
  Selectable markers: Puromycin
Growth in bacteria
  Bacterial resistance: Ampicillin, 100 μg/mL
  Growth temperature: 37°C
  Growth strain: NEB Stable
  Copy number: High Copy
Gene/Insert
  Gene/Insert name: NFIB
  Species: H. sapiens (human)
  Insert size (bp): 1565
  Entrez Gene: NFIB (a.k.a. CTF, HMGIC/NFIB, MACID, NF-I/B, NF1-B, NFI-B, NFI-RED, NFIB2, NFIB3)
  Promoter: EF1a
  Cloning method: Unknown
  Sequencing primers: 5′ GGGTGGAGACTGAAGTTAGGCCAG; 3′ CACATAGCGTAAAAGGAGCAACATAG
Terms and licenses: Academic/Nonprofit Terms; Industry Terms: Not Available to Industry
Depositor comments: XM_005251470,ENST00000397579 . The transcription factor ORF portion of this plasmid was synthesized by Genewiz. Please test multiple small colonies in case of plasmid recombination. To make this collection available in a timely manner, a portion of this collection was not fully sequenced by Addgene. If an Addgene verified full plasmid sequence is not available, please contact us prior to placing an order to request the full sequence.
How to cite: TFORF2917 was a gift from Feng Zhang (Addgene plasmid # 143671 ; http://n2t.net/addgene:143671 ; RRID:Addgene_143671)
