[The description below was written by a language model from this plasmid's Addgene catalogue record and pLannotate feature annotations shown in this document.]
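Description:
TFORF2917 is a lentiviral mammalian expression plasmid built on the pLX_TRC317 backbone, carrying the human transcription factor NFIB as one member of a barcoded transcription factor ORF collection. In bacteria it is maintained through a high-copy ColE1/pUC-type origin with ampicillin selection (AmpR with its own promoter). An f1 origin and remnants of a lac/lacZα cloning region with T3 and T7 promoters are also present in the backbone. The depositor warns that the plasmid can recombine, as is common for LTR-containing vectors.

The viral portion has a third-generation, self-inactivating layout. An RSV promoter drives a truncated HIV-1 5' LTR, followed by the Ψ packaging signal with a gag fragment, the RRE for Rev-dependent export of the genomic RNA, a cPPT/CTS, a WPRE to enhance transcript expression, and a ΔU3 3' LTR followed by an SV40 poly(A) signal. Two expression units lie between the LTRs. An SV40 early promoter drives puromycin N-acetyltransferase for selection of transduced cells, and a downstream EF-1α promoter drives the NFIB ORF constitutively. The annotated NFIB match covers about 1.25 kb, somewhat shorter than the 1,565 bp insert listed. The insert corresponds to a specific isoform given in the depositor comments, so the remainder may be isoform-specific or flanking sequence. The 24-bp barcode described in the record is not annotated in the feature table. A short U6 promoter fragment sits between the ORF and the WPRE, but its role is not stated.

The construct is intended for overexpressing NFIB in transduced mammalian cells, particularly in pooled screens where the barcode identifies which transcription factor each cell received, as in studies of directed differentiation.
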