Features (pLannotate 1.2.2; 31 found; start..end, strand, type, name):
      5..231     +  promoter       RSV promoter: Rous sarcoma virus enhancer/promoter
    232..412     +  LTR            5' LTR (truncated): truncated 5' long terminal repeat (LTR) from HIV-1
    459..584     +  misc_feature   HIV-1 Ψ: packaging signal of human immunodeficiency virus type 1
    568..931     +  CDS            HIV-1 gag (fragment): gag protein from human immunodeficiency virus 1; gag
   1077..1310    +  misc_feature   RRE: The Rev response element (RRE) of HIV-1 allows for Rev-dependent mRNA export from the nucleus to the cytoplasm.
   1687..1713    +  CDS            Rev (fragment): human immunodeficiency virus 1 (HIV-1) Rev protein; rev; enhances nuclear export of unspliced and incompletely spliced viral mRNAs
   1720..1743    +  promoter       SV40 promoter (fragment): SV40 early promoter
   1744..1815    +  promoter       SV40 promoter (fragment): SV40 enhancer and early promoter
   1839..1974    +  rep_origin     SV40 ori: SV40 origin of replication
   2020..2616    +  CDS            PuroR (fragment): puromycin N-acetyltransferase; pac from Streptomyces; confers resistance to puromycin
   2665..2782    +  misc_feature   cPPT/CTS: central polypurine tract and central termination sequence of HIV-1
   2847..2913    +  CDS            small t antigen (fragment): SV40 (simian virus 40) small t antigen
   2920..4098    +  promoter       EF-1α promoter: strong constitutive promoter for human elongation factor EF-1α
   4115..5359    +  CDS            NFIB: NFIB_HUMAN - Experimental evidence at protein level: Swiss-Prot protein existence level 1. Transcriptional activator of GFAP, essential for proper brain development (PubMed:30388402). Recognizes and binds the palindromic sequence 5'-TTGGCNNNNNGCCAA-3' present in viral and cellular promoters and in the origin of replication of adenovirus type 2. These proteins are individually capable of activating transcription and replication. From Homo sapiens (Human).
   5591..5644    +  promoter       U6 promoter (fragment): RNA polymerase III promoter for human U6 snRNA
   5686..6274    +  misc_feature   WPRE: woodchuck hepatitis virus posttranscriptional regulatory element
   6325..6344    +  misc_feature   cPPT/CTS (fragment): central polypurine tract and central termination sequence of HIV-1
   6346..6579    +  LTR            3' LTR (ΔU3): self-inactivating 3' long terminal repeat (LTR) from HIV-1
   6657..6778    +  polyA_signal   SV40 poly(A) signal: SV40 polyadenylation signal
   6818..6953    +  rep_origin     SV40 ori: SV40 origin of replication
   6974..6992    -  promoter       T7 promoter: promoter for bacteriophage T7 RNA polymerase
   7000..7155    +  CDS            lacZα (fragment): LacZα fragment of β-galactosidase; lacZ fragment
   7160..7588    +  rep_origin     f1 ori (sequence partly withheld): f1 bacteriophage origin of replication; arrow indicates direction of (+) strand synthesis
   7641..7745    +  promoter       AmpR promoter: bla
   7746..8606    +  CDS            AmpR: β-lactamase; bla; confers resistance to ampicillin, carbenicillin, and related antibiotics
   8777..9365    +  rep_origin     ori: high-copy-number ColE1/pMB1/pBR322/pUC origin of replication
   9548..9640    +  CDS            lacI (fragment): lac repressor; lacI; The lac repressor binds to the lac operator to inhibit transcription in E. coli. This inhibition can be relieved by adding lactose or isopropyl-β-D-thiogalactopyranoside (IPTG).
   9653..9674    +  protein_bind   CAP binding site: CAP binding activates transcription in the presence of cAMP. E. coli catabolite activator protein
   9689..9719    +  promoter       lac promoter: promoter for the E. coli lac operon
   9727..9743    +  protein_bind   lac operator: The lac repressor binds to the lac operator to inhibit transcription in E. coli. This inhibition can be relieved by adding lactose or isopropyl-β-D-thiogalactopyranoside (IPTG). lac repressor encoded by lacI
   9788..9806    +  promoter       T3 promoter: promoter for bacteriophage T3 RNA polymerase
>Addgene plasmid #143671 | TFORF2917 | addgene full sequence | sequence record 400449 | Addgene NGS Result
TTAATGTAGTCTTATGCAATACTCTTGTAGTCTTGCAACATGGTAACGATGAGTTAGCAACATGCCTTAC
AAGGAGAGAAAAAGCACCGTGCATGCCGATTGGTGGAAGTAAGGTGGTACGATCGTGCCTTATTAGGAAG
GCAACAGACGGGTCTGACATGGATTGGACGAACCACTGAATTGCCGCATTGCAGAGATATTGTATTTAAG
TGCCTAGCTCGATACATAAACGGGTCTCTCTGGTTAGACCAGATCTGAGCCTGGGAGCTCTCTGGCTAAC
TAGGGAACCCACTGCTTAAGCCTCAATAAAGCTTGCCTTGAGTGCTTCAAGTAGTGTGTGCCCGTCTGTT
GTGTGACTCTGGTAACTAGAGATCCCTCAGACCCTTTTAGTCAGTGTGGAAAATCTCTAGCAGTGGCGCC
CGAACAGGGACTTGAAAGCGAAAGGGAAACCAGAGGAGCTCTCTCGACGCAGGACTCGGCTTGCTGAAGC
GCGCACGGCAAGAGGCGAGGGGCGGCGACTGGTGAGTACGCCAAAAATTTTGACTAGCGGAGGCTAGAAG
GAGAGAGATGGGTGCGAGAGCGTCAGTATTAAGCGGGGGAGAATTAGATCGCGATGGGAAAAAATTCGGT
TAAGGCCAGGGGGAAAGAAAAAATATAAATTAAAACATATAGTATGGGCAAGCAGGGAGCTAGAACGATT
CGCAGTTAATCCTGGCCTGTTAGAAACATCAGAAGGCTGTAGACAAATACTGGGACAGCTACAACCATCC
CTTCAGACAGGATCAGAAGAACTTAGATCATTATATAATACAGTAGCAACCCTCTATTGTGTGCATCAAA
GGATAGAGATAAAAGACACCAAGGAAGCTTTAGACAAGATAGAGGAAGAGCAAAACAAAAGTAAGACCAC
CGCACAGCAAGCGGCCGCTGATCTTCAGACCTGGAGGAGGAGATATGAGGGACAATTGGAGAAGTGAATT
ATATAAATATAAAGTAGTAAAAATTGAACCATTAGGAGTAGCACCCACCAAGGCAAAGAGAAGAGTGGTG
CAGAGAGAAAAAAGAGCAGTGGGAATAGGAGCTTTGTTCCTTGGGTTCTTGGGAGCAGCAGGAAGCACTA
TGGGCGCAGCGTCAATGACGCTGACGGTACAGGCCAGACAATTATTGTCTGGTATAGTGCAGCAGCAGAA
CAATTTGCTGAGGGCTATTGAGGCGCAACAGCATCTGTTGCAACTCACAGTCTGGGGCATCAAGCAGCTC
CAGGCAAGAATCCTGGCTGTGGAAAGATACCTAAAGGATCAACAGCTCCTGGGGATTTGGGGTTGCTCTG
GAAAACTCATTTGCACCACTGCTGTGCCTTGGAATGCTAGTTGGAGTAATAAATCTCTGGAACAGATTTG
GAATCACACGACCTGGATGGAGTGGGACAGAGAAATTAACAATTACACAAGCTTAATACACTCCTTAATT
GAAGAATCGCAAAACCAGCAAGAAAAGAATGAACAAGAATTATTGGAATTAGATAAATGGGCAAGTTTGT
GGAATTGGTTTAACATAACAAATTGGCTGTGGTATATAAAATTATTCATAATGATAGTAGGAGGCTTGGT
AGGTTTAAGAATAGTTTTTGCTGTACTTTCTATAGTGAATAGAGTTAGGCAGGGATATTCACCATTATCG
TTTCAGACCCACCTCCCAACCCCGAGGGGACCCATGCATTGCATCTCAATTAGTCAGCAACCAGGTGTGG
AAAGTCCCCAGGCTCCCCAGCAGGCAGAAGTATGCAAAGCATGCGTCTCAATTAGTCAGCAACCATAGTC
CCGCCCCTAACTCCGCCCATCCCGCCCCTAACTCCGCCCAGTTCCGCCCATTCTCCGCCCCATGGCTGAC
TAATTTTTTTTATTTATGCAGAGGCCGAGGCCGCCTCGGCCTCTGAGCTATTCCAGAAGTAGTGAGGAGG
CTTTTTTGGAGGCCTAGGCTTTTGCAAAAAGCTTTCTAGAGGTACCACCGGAGCTTACCATGACCGAGTA
CAAGCCCACGGTGCGCCTCGCCACCCGCGACGACGTCCCCAGGGCCGTACGCACCCTCGCCGCCGCGTTC
GCCGACTACCCCGCCACGCGCCACACCGTCGATCCGGACCGCCACATCGAGCGGGTCACCGAGCTGCAAG
AACTCTTCCTCACGCGCGTCGGGCTCGACATCGGCAAGGTGTGGGTCGCGGACGACGGCGCCGCCGTGGC
GGTCTGGACCACGCCGGAGAGCGTCGAAGCGGGGGCGGTGTTCGCCGAGATCGGCCCGCGCATGGCCGAG
TTGAGCGGTTCCCGGCTGGCCGCGCAGCAACAGATGGAAGGCCTCCTGGCGCCGCACCGGCCCAAGGAGC
CCGCGTGGTTCCTGGCCACCGTCGGCGTCTCGCCCGACCACCAGGGCAAGGGTCTGGGCAGCGCCGTCGT
GCTCCCCGGAGTGGAGGCGGCCGAGCGCGCCGGGGTGCCCGCCTTCCTGGAGACCTCCGCGCCCCGCAAC
CTCCCCTTCTACGAGCGGCTCGGCTTCACCGTCACCGCCGACGTCGAGGTGCCCGAAGGACCGCGCACCT
GGTGCATGACCCGCAAGCCCGGTGCCAGTTAACGAATTCTAGATCTTGAGACAAATGGCAGTATTCATCC
ACAATTTTAAAAGAAAAGGGGGGATTGGGGGGTACAGTGCAGGGGAAAGAATAGTAGACATAATAGCAAC
AGACATACAAACTAAAGAATTACAAAAACAAATTACAAAAATTCAAAATTTTCGGGTTTATTACAGGGAC
AGCAGAGATCCACTTTGGCGCCGGCTCGAGGCCTGCAGGTGCAAAGATGGATAAAGTTTTAAACAGAGAG
GAATCTTTGCAGCTAATGGACCTTCTAGGTCTTGAAAGGAGTGGGAATTGGCTCCGGTGCCCGTCAGTGG
GCAGAGCGCACATCGCCCACAGTCCCCGAGAAGTTGGGGGGAGGGGTCGGCAATTGAACCGGTGCCTAGA
GAAGGTGGCGCGGGGTAAACTGGGAAAGTGATGTCGTGTACTGGCTCCGCCTTTTTCCCGAGGGTGGGGG
AGAACCGTATATAAGTGCAGTAGTCGCCGTGAACGTTCTTTTTCGCAACGGGTTTGCCGCCAGAACACAG
GTAAGTGCCGTGTGTGGTTCCCGCGGGCCTGGCCTCTTTACGGGTTATGGCCCTTGCGTGCCTTGAATTA
CTTCCACCTGGCTGCAGTACGTGATTCTTGATCCCGAGCTTCGGGTTGGAAGTGGGTGGGAGAGTTCGAG
GCCTTGCGCTTAAGGAGCCCCTTCGCCTCGTGCTTGAGTTGAGGCCTGGCCTGGGCGCTGGGGCCGCCGC
GTGCGAATCTGGTGGCACCTTCGCGCCTGTCTCGCTGCTTTCGATAAGTCTCTAGCCATTTAAAATTTTT
GATGACCTGCTGCGACGCTTTTTTTCTGGCAAGATAGTCTTGTAAATGCGGGCCAAGATCTGCACACTGG
TATTTCGGTTTTTGGGGCCGCGGGCGGCGACGGGGCCCGTGCGTCCCAGCGCACATGTTCGGCGAGGCGG
GGCCTGCGAGCGCGGCCACCGAGAATCGGACGGGGGTAGTCTCAAGCTGGCCGGCCTGCTCTGGTGCCTG
GCCTCGCGCCGCCGTGTATCGCCCCGCCCTGGGCGGCAAGGCTGGCCCGGTCGGCACCAGTTGCGTGAGC
GGAAAGATGGCCGCTTCCCGGCCCTGCTGCAGGGAGCTCAAAATGGAGGACGCGGCGCTCGGGAGAGCGG
GCGGGTGAGTCACCCACACAAAGGAAAAGGGCCTTTCCGTCCTCAGCCGTCGCTTCATGTGACTCCACGG
AGTACCGGGCGCCGTCCAGGCACCTCGATTAGTTCTCGAGCTTTTGGAGTACGTCGTCTTTAGGTTGGGG
GGAGGGGTTTTATGCGATGGAGTTTCCCCACACTGAGTGGGTGGAGACTGAAGTTAGGCCAGCTTGGCAC
TTGATGTAATTCTCCTTGGAATTTGCCCTTTTTGAGTTTGGATCTTGGTTCATTCTCAAGCCTCAGACAG
TGGTTCAAAGTTTTTTTCTTCCATTTCAGGTGTCGTGAGGCTAGCACCGCCACCATGATGTATTCTCCCA
TCTGTCTCACTCAGGATGAATTTCACCCATTCATCGAGGCACTTCTTCCACATGTCCGTGCAATTGCCTA
TACTTGGTTCAACCTGCAGGCTCGAAAACGCAAGTACTTTAAAAAGCATGAGAAGCGAATGTCAAAGGAT
GAAGAAAGAGCAGTCAAAGATGAGCTTCTCAGTGAAAAGCCTGAAATCAAACAGAAGTGGGCATCCAGGC
TCCTTGCCAAACTGCGCAAAGATATTCGCCAGGAGTATCGAGAGGACTTTGTGCTCACCGTGACTGGCAA
GAAGCACCCGTGCTGTGTCTTATCCAATCCCGACCAGAAGGGTAAGATTAGGAGAATCGACTGCCTGCGA
CAGGCAGACAAAGTCTGGCGTCTGGATCTAGTCATGGTGATCCTGTTCAAAGGCATCCCCTTGGAAAGTA
CCGATGGAGAGCGGCTCATGAAATCCCCACATTGCACAAACCCAGCACTTTGTGTCCAGCCACATCATAT
CACAGTATCAGTTAAGGAGCTTGATTTGTTTTTGGCATACTACGTGCAGGAGCAAGATTCTGGACAATCA
GGAAGTCCAAGCCACAATGATCCTGCCAAGAATCCTCCAGGTTACCTTGAGGATAGTTTTGTAAAATCTG
GAGTCTTCAATGTATCAGAACTTGTAAGAGTATCCAGAACGCCCATAACCCAGGGAACTGGAGTCAACTT
CCCAATTGGAGAAATCCCAAGCCAACCATACTATCATGACATGAACTCGGGGGTCAATCTTCAGAGGTCT
CTGTCTTCTCCACCAAGCAGCAAAAGACCCAAAACTATATCCATAGATGAAAATATGGAACCAAGTCCTA
CAGGAGACTTTTACCCCTCTCCAAGTTCACCAGCTGCTGGAAGTCGAACATGGCACGAAAGAGATCAAGA
TATGTCTTCTCCGACTACTATGAAGAAGCCTGAAAAGCCATTGTTCAGCTCTGCATCTCCACAGGATTCT
TCCCCAAGACTGAGCACTTTCCCCCAGCACCACCATCCCGGAATACCTGGAGTTGCACACAGTGTCATCT
CAACTCGAACTCCACCTCCACCTTCACCGTTGCCATTTCCAACACAAGCTATCCTTCCTCCAGCCCCATC
GAGCTACTTTTCTCATCCAACAATCAGATATCCTCCCCACCTGAATCCTCAGGATACTCTGAAGAACTAT
GTACCTTCTTATGACCCATCCAGTCCACAAACCAGCCAGCTGAGGATTTGTGACTGGACCATGAATCAAA
ACGGCAGGCATTTATACCCCAGTACCAGTGAGGATACATTGGGAATTACTTGGCAAAGTCCTGGTACCTG
GGCTAGCTTGGTTCCTTTCCAAGTGTCAAATAGGACACCCATCTTACCGGCCAATGTCCAAAATTACGGT
TTGAACATAATTGGAGAACCTTTCCTTCAAGCAGAAACAAGCAACTAGTAATGAACTAGTCCGTAACTTG
AAAGTATTTCGATTTCTTGGCTTTATATATCTTGTGGAAAGGACGATCCCTCGCGCGATTGTCAACCGCC
ACGCGTTAAGTCGACAATCAACCTCTGGATTACAAAATTTGTGAAAGATTGACTGGTATTCTTAACTATG
TTGCTCCTTTTACGCTATGTGGATACGCTGCTTTAATGCCTTTGTATCATGCTATTGCTTCCCGTATGGC
TTTCATTTTCTCCTCCTTGTATAAATCCTGGTTGCTGTCTCTTTATGAGGAGTTGTGGCCCGTTGTCAGG
CAACGTGGCGTGGTGTGCACTGTGTTTGCTGACGCAACCCCCACTGGTTGGGGCATTGCCACCACCTGTC
AGCTCCTTTCCGGGACTTTCGCTTTCCCCCTCCCTATTGCCACGGCGGAACTCATCGCCGCCTGCCTTGC
CCGCTGCTGGACAGGGGCTCGGCTGTTGGGCACTGACAATTCCGTGGTGTTGTCGGGGAAATCATCGTCC
TTTCCTTGGCTGCTCGCCTGTGTTGCCACCTGGATTCTGCGCGGGACGTCCTTCTGCTACGTCCCTTCGG
CCCTCAATCCAGCGGACCTTCCTTCCCGCGGCCTGCTGCCGGCTCTGCGGCCTCTTCCGCGTCTTCGCCT
TCGCCCTCAGACGAGTCGGATCTCCCTTTGGGCCGCCTCCCCGCGTCGACTTTAAGACCAATGACTTACA
AGGCAGCTGTAGATCTTAGCCACTTTTTAAAAGAAAAGGGGGGACTGGAAGGGCTAATTCACTCCCAACG
AAGACAAGATCTGCTTTTTGCTTGTACTGGGTCTCTCTGGTTAGACCAGATCTGAGCCTGGGAGCTCTCT
GGCTAACTAGGGAACCCACTGCTTAAGCCTCAATAAAGCTTGCCTTGAGTGCTTCAAGTAGTGTGTGCCC
GTCTGTTGTGTGACTCTGGTAACTAGAGATCCCTCAGACCCTTTTAGTCAGTGTGGAAAATCTCTAGCAG
TACGTATAGTAGTTCATGTCATCTTATTATTCAGTATTTATAACTTGCAAAGAAATGAATATCAGAGAGT
GAGAGGAACTTGTTTATTGCAGCTTATAATGGTTACAAATAAAGCAATAGCATCACAAATTTCACAAATA
AAGCATTTTTTTCACTGCATTCTAGTTGTGGTTTGTCCAAACTCATCAATGTATCTTATCATGTCTGGCT
CTAGCTATCCCGCCCCTAACTCCGCCCATCCCGCCCCTAACTCCGCCCAGTTCCGCCCATTCTCCGCCCC
ATGGCTGACTAATTTTTTTTATTTATGCAGAGGCCGAGGCCGCCTCGGCCTCTGAGCTATTCCAGAAGTA
GTGAGGAGGCTTTTTTGGAGGCCTAGGGACGTACCCAATTCGCCCTATAGTGAGTCGTATTACGCGCGCT
CACTGGCCGTCGTTTTACAACGTCGTGACTGGGAAAACCCTGGCGTTACCCAACTTAATCGCCTTGCAGC
ACATCCCCCTTTCGCCAGCTGGCGTAATAGCGAAGAGGCCCGCACCGATCGCCCTTCCCAACAGTTGCGC
AGCCTGAATGGCGAATGGG
[124 nt withheld, positions 7160-7283]
C
[91 nt withheld, positions 7285-7375]
A
[49 nt withheld, positions 7377-7425]
CCTTTGACGTTGGAGTCCACGTTCTTT
[37 nt withheld, positions 7453-7489]
ACCCTATCTCGGTCTATTCTTTTGATTTATAAGGGATTTTGCCGATTTCGGCCTATTGGTTAAAAAATGA
GCTGATTTAACAAAAATTTAACGCGAATTTTAACAAAATATTAACGCTTACAATTTAGGTGGCACTTTTC
GGGGAAATGTGCGCGGAACCCCTATTTGTTTATTTTTCTAAATACATTCAAATATGTATCCGCTCATGAG
ACAATAACCCTGATAAATGCTTCAATAATATTGAAAAAGGAAGAGTATGAGTATTCAACATTTCCGTGTC
GCCCTTATTCCCTTTTTTGCGGCATTTTGCCTTCCTGTTTTTGCTCACCCAGAAACGCTGGTGAAAGTAA
AAGATGCTGAAGATCAGTTGGGTGCACGAGTGGGTTACATCGAACTGGATCTCAACAGCGGTAAGATCCT
TGAGAGTTTTCGCCCCGAAGAACGTTTTCCAATGATGAGCACTTTTAAAGTTCTGCTATGTGGCGCGGTA
TTATCCCGTATTGACGCCGGGCAAGAGCAACTCGGTCGCCGCATACACTATTCTCAGAATGACTTGGTTG
AGTACTCACCAGTCACAGAAAAGCATCTTACGGATGGCATGACAGTAAGAGAATTATGCAGTGCTGCCAT
AACCATGAGTGATAACACTGCGGCCAACTTACTTCTGACAACGATCGGAGGACCGAAGGAGCTAACCGCT
TTTTTGCACAACATGGGGGATCATGTAACTCGCCTTGATCGTTGGGAACCGGAGCTGAATGAAGCCATAC
CAAACGACGAGCGTGACACCACGATGCCTGTAGCAATGGCAACAACGTTGCGCAAACTATTAACTGGCGA
ACTACTTACTCTAGCTTCCCGGCAACAATTAATAGACTGGATGGAGGCGGATAAAGTTGCAGGACCACTT
CTGCGCTCGGCCCTTCCGGCTGGCTGGTTTATTGCTGATAAATCTGGAGCCGGTGAGCGTGGGTCTCGCG
GTATCATTGCAGCACTGGGGCCAGATGGTAAGCCCTCCCGTATCGTAGTTATCTACACGACGGGGAGTCA
GGCAACTATGGATGAACGAAATAGACAGATCGCTGAGATAGGTGCCTCACTGATTAAGCATTGGTAACTG
TCAGACCAAGTTTACTCATATATACTTTAGATTGATTTAAAACTTCATTTTTAATTTAAAAGGATCTAGG
TGAAGATCCTTTTTGATAATCTCATGACCAAAATCCCTTAACGTGAGTTTTCGTTCCACTGAGCGTCAGA
CCCCGTAGAAAAGATCAAAGGATCTTCTTGAGATCCTTTTTTTCTGCGCGTAATCTGCTGCTTGCAAACA
AAAAAACCACCGCTACCAGCGGTGGTTTGTTTGCCGGATCAAGAGCTACCAACTCTTTTTCCGAAGGTAA
CTGGCTTCAGCAGAGCGCAGATACCAAATACTGTTCTTCTAGTGTAGCCGTAGTTAGGCCACCACTTCAA
GAACTCTGTAGCACCGCCTACATACCTCGCTCTGCTAATCCTGTTACCAGTGGCTGCTGCCAGTGGCGAT
AAGTCGTGTCTTACCGGGTTGGACTCAAGACGATAGTTACCGGATAAGGCGCAGCGGTCGGGCTGAACGG
GGGGTTCGTGCACACAGCCCAGCTTGGAGCGAACGACCTACACCGAACTGAGATACCTACAGCGTGAGCT
ATGAGAAAGCGCCACGCTTCCCGAAGGGAGAAAGGCGGACAGGTATCCGGTAAGCGGCAGGGTCGGAACA
GGAGAGCGCACGAGGGAGCTTCCAGGGGGAAACGCCTGGTATCTTTATAGTCCTGTCGGGTTTCGCCACC
TCTGACTTGAGCGTCGATTTTTGTGATGCTCGTCAGGGGGGCGGAGCCTATGGAAAAACGCCAGCAACGC
GGCCTTTTTACGGTTCCTGGCCTTTTGCTGGCCTTTTGCTCACATGTTCTTTCCTGCGTTATCCCCTGAT
TCTGTGGATAACCGTATTACCGCCTTTGAGTGAGCTGATACCGCTCGCCGCAGCCGAACGACCGAGCGCA
GCGAGTCAGTGAGCGAGGAAGCGGAAGAGCGCCCAATACGCAAACCGCCTCTCCCCGCGCGTTGGCCGAT
TCATTAATGCAGCTGGCACGACAGGTTTCCCGACTGGAAAGCGGGCAGTGAGCGCAACGCAATTAATGTG
AGTTAGCTCACTCATTAGGCACCCCAGGCTTTACACTTTATGCTTCCGGCTCGTATGTTGTGTGGAATTG
TGAGCGGATAACAATTTCACACAGGAAACAGCTATGACCATGATTACGCCAAGCGCGCAATTAACCCTCA
CTAAAGGGAACAAAAGCTGGAGCTGCAAGC
