>Addgene plasmid #143671 | TFORF2917 | depositor partial sequence | sequence record 283143 | Insert
ACCGCCACCATGATGTATTCTCCCATCTGTCTCACTCAGGATGAATTTCACCCATTCATCGAGGCACTTC
TTCCACATGTCCGTGCAATTGCCTATACTTGGTTCAACCTGCAGGCTCGAAAACGCAAGTACTTTAAAAA
GCATGAGAAGCGAATGTCAAAGGATGAAGAAAGAGCAGTCAAAGATGAGCTTCTCAGTGAAAAGCCTGAA
ATCAAACAGAAGTGGGCATCCAGGCTCCTTGCCAAACTGCGCAAAGATATTCGCCAGGAGTATCGAGAGG
ACTTTGTGCTCACCGTGACTGGCAAGAAGCACCCGTGCTGTGTCTTATCCAATCCCGACCAGAAGGGTAA
GATTAGGAGAATCGACTGCCTGCGACAGGCAGACAAAGTCTGGCGTCTGGATCTAGTCATGGTGATCCTG
TTCAAAGGCATCCCCTTGGAAAGTACCGATGGAGAGCGGCTCATGAAATCCCCACATTGCACAAACCCAG
CACTTTGTGTCCAGCCACATCATATCACAGTATCAGTTAAGGAGCTTGATTTGTTTTTGGCATACTACGT
GCAGGAGCAAGATTCTGGACAATCAGGAAGTCCAAGCCACAATGATCCTGCCAAGAATCCTCCAGGTTAC
CTTGAGGATAGTTTTGTAAAATCTGGAGTCTTCAATGTATCAGAACTTGTAAGAGTATCCAGAACGCCCA
TAACCCAGGGAACTGGAGTCAACTTCCCAATTGGAGAAATCCCAAGCCAACCATACTATCATGACATGAA
CTCGGGGGTCAATCTTCAGAGGTCTCTGTCTTCTCCACCAAGCAGCAAAAGACCCAAAACTATATCCATA
GATGAAAATATGGAACCAAGTCCTACAGGAGACTTTTACCCCTCTCCAAGTTCACCAGCTGCTGGAAGTC
GAACATGGCACGAAAGAGATCAAGATATGTCTTCTCCGACTACTATGAAGAAGCCTGAAAAGCCATTGTT
CAGCTCTGCATCTCCACAGGATTCTTCCCCAAGACTGAGCACTTTCCCCCAGCACCACCATCCCGGAATA
CCTGGAGTTGCACACAGTGTCATCTCAACTCGAACTCCACCTCCACCTTCACCGTTGCCATTTCCAACAC
AAGCTATCCTTCCTCCAGCCCCATCGAGCTACTTTTCTCATCCAACAATCAGATATCCTCCCCACCTGAA
TCCTCAGGATACTCTGAAGAACTATGTACCTTCTTATGACCCATCCAGTCCACAAACCAGCCAGCTGAGG
ATTTGTGACTGGACCATGAATCAAAACGGCAGGCATTTATACCCCAGTACCAGTGAGGATACATTGGGAA
TTACTTGGCAAAGTCCTGGTACCTGGGCTAGCTTGGTTCCTTTCCAAGTGTCAAATAGGACACCCATCTT
ACCGGCCAATGTCCAAAATTACGGTTTGAACATAATTGGAGAACCTTTCCTTCAAGCAGAAACAAGCAAC
TAGTAATGAACTAGTCCGTAACTTGAAAGTATTTCGATTTCTTGGCTTTATATATCTTGTGGAAAGGACG
ATCCCTCGCGCGATTGTCAACCGCC
