>Addgene plasmid #143671 | TFORF2917 | depositor partial sequence | sequence record 283144 | Barcode
TCCCTCGCGCGATTGTCAACCGCC
